>Addgene plasmid #172491 | pMXs-IP-mVenus-TOSI | addgene full sequence | sequence record 346537 | Addgene NGS Result
GACCACCCCCACCGCCCTCAAAGTAGACGGCATCGCAGCTTGGATACACGCCGCCCACGTGAAGGCTGCC
GACCCCGGGGGTGGACCATCCTCTAGACTGCCGGATCTAGCTAGTTAATTAAGGATCCATGGTGAGCAAG
GGCGAGGAGCTGTTCACCGGGGTGGTGCCCATCCTGGTCGAGCTGGACGGCGACGTAAACGGCCACAAGT
TCAGCGTGTCCGGCGAGGGCGAGGGCGATGCCACCTACGGCAAGCTGACCCTGAAGCTGATCTGCACCAC
CGGCAAGCTGCCCGTGCCCTGGCCCACCCTCGTGACCACCCTGGGCTACGGCCTGCAGTGCTTCGCCCGC
TACCCCGACCACATGAAGCAGCACGACTTCTTCAAGTCCGCCATGCCCGAAGGCTACGTCCAGGAGCGCA
CCATCTTCTTCAAGGACGACGGCAACTACAAGACCCGCGCCGAGGTGAAGTTCGAGGGCGACACCCTGGT
GAACCGCATCGAGCTGAAGGGCATCGACTTCAAGGAGGACGGCAACATCCTGGGGCACAAGCTGGAGTAC
AACTACAACAGCCACAACGTCTATATCACCGCCGACAAGCAGAAGAACGGCATCAAGGCCAACTTCAAGA
TCCGCCACAACATCGAGGACGGCGGCGTGCAGCTCGCCGACCACTACCAGCAGAACACCCCCATCGGCGA
CGGCCCCGTGCTGCTGCCCGACAACCACTACCTGAGCTACCAGTCCAAGCTGAGCAAAGACCCCAACGAG
AAGCGCGATCACATGGTCCTGCTGGAGTTCGTGACCGCCGCCGGGATCACTCTCGGCATGGACGAGCTGT
ACAAGGGATATCCATCACACTGGCGGCCGGAATTGCCAAAAAAGAAGAGAAAGGTAGAATTCATGGATAT
AGAAAATGAGCAGACACTGAATGTGAACCCCACTGACCCTGACAATTTAAGCGACTCTCTCTTTTCTGGA
GATGAAGAAAATGCTGGCACTGAAGAAATAAAGAATGAAATAAATGGAAATTGGATTTCCGCATCTACTA
TTAATGAAGCTAGAATCAATGCAAAAGCCAAAAGACGACTGCGGAAAAATTCATCCCGGGACTCTGGCCG
AGGAGACTCAGTCAGTGACAATTGAGCGGCCGCTACGTAAATTCCGCCCCCCCCCCCCCTCTCCCTCCCC
CCCCCCTAACGTTACTGGCCGAAGCCGCTTGGAATAAGGCCGGTGTGCGTTTGTCTATATGTTATTTTCC
ACCATATTGCCGTCTTTTGGCAATGTGAGGGCCCGGAAACCTGGCCCTGTCTTCTTGACGAGCATTCCTA
GGGGTCTTTCCCCTCTCGCCAAAGGAATGCAAGGTCTGTTGAATGTCGTGAAGGAAGCAGTTCCTCTGGA
AGCTTCTTGAAGACAAACAACGTCTGTAGCGACCCTTTGCAGGCAGCGGAACCCCCCACCTGGCGACAGG
TGCCTCTGCGGCCAAAAGCCACGTGTATAAGATACACCTGCAAAGGCGGCACAACCCCAGTGCCACGTTG
TGAGTTGGATAGTTGTGGAAAGAGTCAAATGGCTCTCCTCAAGCGTATTCAACAAGGGGCTGAAGGATGC
CCAGAAGGTACCCCATTGTATGGGATCTGATCTGGGGCCTCGGTGCACATGCTTTACATGTGTTTAGTCG
AGGTTAAAAAAACGTCTAGGCCCCCCGAACCACGGGGACGTGGTTTTCCTTTGAAAAACACGATGATAAT
ATGGCCACAACCATGGTTACCGAGTACAAGCCCACGGTGCGCCTCGCCACCCGCGACGACGTCCCCAGGG
CCGTACGCACCCTCGCCGCCGCGTTCGCCGACTACCCCGCCACGCGCCACACCGTCGATCCGGACCGCCA
CATCGAGCGGGTCACCGAGCTGCAAGAACTCTTCCTCACGCGCGTCGGGCTCGACATCGGCAAGGTGTGG
GTCGCGGACGACGGCGCCGCGGTGGCGGTCTGGACCACGCCGGAGAGCGTCGAAGCGGGGGCGGTGTTCG
CCGAGATCGGCCCGCGCATGGCCGAGTTGAGCGGTTCCCGGCTGGCCGCGCAGCAACAGATGGAAGGCCT
CCTGGCGCCGCACCGGCCCAAGGAGCCCGCGTGGTTCCTGGCCACCGTCGGCGTCTCGCCCGACCACCAG
GGCAAGGGTCTGGGCAGCGCCGTCGTGCTCCCCGGAGTGGAGGCGGCCGAGCGCGCCGGGGTGCCCGCCT
TCCTGGAGACCTCCGCGCCCCGCAACCTCCCCTTCTACGAGCGGCTCGGCTTCACCGTCACCGCCGACGT
CGAGGTGCCCGAAGGACCGCGCACCTGGTGCATGACCCGCAAGCCCGGTGCCTGAGTCGACGATAAAATA
AAAGATTTTATTTAGTCTCCAGAAAAAGGGGGGAATGAAAGACCCCACCTGTAGGTTTGGCAAGCTAGCT
TAAGTAACGCCATTTTGCAAGGCATGGAAAAATACATAACTGAGAATAGAGAAGTTCAGATCAAGGTCAG
GAACAGATGGAACAGCTGAATATGGGCCAAACAGGATATCTGTGGTAAGCAGTTCCTGCCCCGGCTCAGG
GCCAAGAACAGATGGAACAGCTGAATATGGGCCAAACAGGATATCTGTGGTAAGCAGTTCCTGCCCCGGC
TCAGGGCCAAGAACAGATGGTCCCCAGATGCGGTCCAGCCCTCAGCAGTTTCTAGAGAACCATCAGATGT
TTCCAGGGTGCCCCAAGGACCTGAAATGACCCTGTGCCTTATTTGAACTAACCAATCAGTTCGCTTCTCG
CTTCTGTTCGCGCGCTTCTGCTCCCCGAGCTCAATAAAAGAGCCCACAACCCCTCACTCGGGGCGCCAGT
CCTCCGATTGACTGAGTCGCCCGGGTACCCGTGTATCCAATAAACCCTCTTGCAGTTGCATCCGACTTGT
GGTCTCGCTGTTCCTTGGGAGGGTCTCCTCTGAGTGATTGACTACCCGTCAGCGGGGGTCTTTCACATGC
AGCATGTATCAAAATTAATTTGGTTTTTTTTCTTAAGTATTTACATTAAATGGCCATAGTTGCATTAATG
AATCGGCCAACGCGCGGGGAGAGGCGGTTTGCGTATTGGGCGCTCTTCCGCTTCCTCGCTCACTGACTCG
CTGCGCTCGGTCGTTCGGCTGCGGCGAGCGGTATCAGCTCACTCAAAGGCGGTAATACGGTTATCCACAG
AATCAGGGGATAACGCAGGAAAGAACATGTGAGCAAAAGGCCAGCAAAAGGCCAGGAACCGTAAAAAGGC
CGCGTTGCTGGCGTTTTTCCATAGGCTCCGCCCCCCTGACGAGCATCACAAAAATCGACGCTCAAGTCAG
AGGTGGCGAAACCCGACAGGACTATAAAGATACCAGGCGTTTCCCCCTGGAAGCTCCCTCGTGCGCTCTC
CTGTTCCGACCCTGCCGCTTACCGGATACCTGTCCGCCTTTCTCCCTTCGGGAAGCGTGGCGCTTTCTCA
TAGCTCACGCTGTAGGTATCTCAGTTCGGTGTAGGTCGTTCGCTCCAAGCTGGGCTGTGTGCACGAACCC
CCCGTTCAGCCCGACCGCTGCGCCTTATCCGGTAACTATCGTCTTGAGTCCAACCCGGTAAGACACGACT
TATCGCCACTGGCAGCAGCCACTGGTAACAGGATTAGCAGAGCGAGGTATGTAGGCGGTGCTACAGAGTT
CTTGAAGTGGTGGCCTAACTACGGCTACACTAGAAGAACAGTATTTGGTATCTGCGCTCTGCTGAAGCCA
GTTACCTTCGGAAAAAGAGTTGGTAGCTCTTGATCCGGCAAACAAACCACCGCTGGTAGCGGTGGTTTTT
TTGTTTGCAAGCAGCAGATTACGCGCAGAAAAAAAGGATCTCAAGAAGATCCTTTGATCTTTTCTACGGG
GTCTGACGCTCAGTGGAACGAAAACTCACGTTAAGGGATTTTGGTCATGAGATTATCAAAAAGGATCTTC
ACCTAGATCCTTTTGCGGCCGGCCGCAAATCAATCTAAAGTATATATGAGTAAACTTGGTCTGACAGTTA
CCAATGCTTAATCAGTGAGGCACCTATCTCAGCGATCTGTCTATTTCGTTCATCCATAGTTGCCTGACTC
CCCGTCGTGTAGATAACTACGATACGGGAGGGCTTACCATCTGGCCCCAGTGCTGCAATGATACCGCGAG
ACCCACGCTCACCGGCTCCAGATTTATCAGCAATAAACCAGCCAGCCGGAAGGGCCGAGCGCAGAAGTGG
TCCTGCAACTTTATCCGCCTCCATCCAGTCTATTAATTGTTGCCGGGAAGCTAGAGTAAGTAGTTCGCCA
GTTAATAGTTTGCGCAACGTTGTTGCCATTGCTACAGGCATCGTGGTGTCACGCTCGTCGTTTGGTATGG
CTTCATTCAGCTCCGGTTCCCAACGATCAAGGCGAGTTACATGATCCCCCATGTTGTGCAAAAAAGCGGT
TAGCTCCTTCGGTCCTCCGATCGTTGTCAGAAGTAAGTTGGCCGCAGTGTTATCACTCATGGTTATGGCA
GCACTGCATAATTCTCTTACTGTCATGCCATCCGTAAGATGCTTTTCTGTGACTGGTGAGTACTCAACCA
AGTCATTCTGAGAATAGTGTATGCGGCGACCGAGTTGCTCTTGCCCGGCGTCAATACGGGATAATACCGC
GCCACATAGCAGAACTTTAAAAGTGCTCATCATTGGAAAACGTTCTTCGGGGCGAAAACTCTCAAGGATC
TTACCGCTGTTGAGATCCAGTTCGATGTAACCCACTCGTGCACCCAACTGATCTTCAGCATCTTTTACTT
TCACCAGCGTTTCTGGGTGAGCAAAAACAGGAAGGCAAAATGCCGCAAAAAAGGGAATAAGGGCGACACG
GAAATGTTGAATACTCATACTCTTCCTTTTTCAATATTATTGAAGCATTTATCAGGGTTATTGTCTCATG
AGCGGATACATATTTGAATGTATTTAGAAAAATAAACAAATAGGGGTTCCGCGCACATTTCCCCGAAAAG
TGCCACCTGCATAATGAAAGACCCCACCTGTAGGTTTGGCAAGCTAGCTTAAGTAACGCCATTTTGCAAG
GCATGGAAAAATACATAACTGAGAATAGAAAAGTTCAGATCAAGGTCAGGAACAGATGGAACAGCTGAAT
ATGGGCCAAACAGGATATCTGTGGTAAGCAGTTCCTGCCCCGGCTCAGGGCCAAGAACAGATGGAACAGC
TGAATATGGGCCAAACAGGATATCTGTGGTAAGCAGTTCCTGCCCCGGCTCAGGGCCAAGAACAGATGGT
CCCCAGATGCGGTCCAGCCCTCAGCAGTTTCTAGAGAACCATCAGATGTTTCCAGGGTGCCCCAAGGACC
TGAAATGACCCTGTGCCTTATTTGAACTAACCAATCAGTTCGCTTCTCGCTTCTGTTCGCGCGCTTCTGC
TCCCCGAGCTCAATAAAAGAGCCCACAACCCCTCACTCGGCGCGCCAGTCCTCCGATTGACTGAGTCGCC
CGGGTACCCGTGTATCCAATAAACCCTCTTGCAGTTGCATCCGACTTGTGGTCTCGCTGTTCCTTGGGAG
GGTCTCCTCTGAGTGATTGACTACCCGTCAGCGGGGGTCTTTCATTTGGGGGCTCGTCCGGGATCGGGAG
ACCCCTGCCCAGGGACCACCGACCCACCACCGGGAGGTAAGCTGGCCAGCAACTTATCTGTGTCTGTCCG
ATTGTCTAGTGTCTATGACTGATTTTATGCGCCTGCGTCGGTACTAGTTAGCTAACTAGCTCTGTATCTG
GCGGACCCGTGGTGGAACTGACGAGTTCGGAACACCCGGCCGCAACCCTGGGAGACGTCCCAGGGACTTC
GGGGGCCGTTTTTGTGGCCCGACCTGAGTCCAAAAATCCCGATCGTTTTGGACTCTTTGGTGCACCCCCC
TAATAGGAGGGATATGTGGTTCTGGTAGGAGACGAGAACCTAAAACAGTTCCCGCCTCCGTCTGAATTTT
TGCTTTCGGTTTGGGACCGAAGCCGCGCCGCGCGTCTTGTCTGCTGCAGCATCGTTCTGTGTTGTCTCTG
TCTGACTGTGTTTCTGTATTTGTCTGAAAATTAGGGCCAGACTGTTACCACTCCCTTAAGTTTGACCTTA
GGTCACTGGAAAGATGTCGAGCGGATCGCTCACAACCAGTCGGTAGATGTCAAGAAGAGACGTTGGGTTA
CCTTCTGCTCTGCAGAATGGCCAACCTTTAACGTCGGATGGCCGCGAGACGGCACCTTTAACCGAGACCT
CATCACCCAGGTTAAGATCAAGGTCTTTTCACCTGGCCCGCATGGACACCCAGACCAGGTCCCCTACATC
GTGACCTGGGAAGCCTTGGCTTTTGACCCCCCTCCCTGGGTCAAGCCCTTTGTACACCCTAAGCCTCCGC
CTCCTCTTCCTCCATCCGCCCCGTCTCTCCCCCTTGAACCTCCTCGTTCGACCCCGCCTCGATCCTCCCT
TTATCCAGCCCTCACTCCTTCTCTAGGCGCCCCCATATGGCCATATGAGATCTTATATGGGGCACCCCCG
CCCCTTGTAAACTTCCCTGACCCTGACATGACAAGAGTTACTAACAGCCCCTCTCTCCAAGCTCACTTAC
AGGCTCTCTACTTAGTCCAGCACGAAGTCTGGAGACCTCTGGCGGCAGCCTACCAAGAACAACTGGACCG
ACCGGTGGTACCTCACCCTTACCGAGTCGGCGACACAGTGTGGGTCCGCCGACACCAGACTAAGAACCTA
GAACCTCGCTGGAAAGGACCTTACACAGTCCTGCT
Features (pLannotate 1.2.2; 16 found; start..end, strand, type, name):
    129..845     +  CDS            mVenus: mVenus is a basic (constitutively fluorescent) yellow fluorescent protein published in 2006, derived from Aequorea victoria. It is reported to be a rapidly-maturing monomer with moderate acid sensitivity.
    876..896     +  CDS            SV40 NLS: nuclear localization signal of SV40 (simian virus 40) large T antigen
    903..1142    +  CDS            Pdcd4 (fragment): PDCD4_MOUSE - Also known as Ma3, Tis. Experimental evidence at protein level: Swiss-Prot protein existence level 1. Inhibits translation initiation and cap-dependent translation. May excert its function by hindering the interaction between EIF4A1 and EIF4G. Inhibits the helicase activity of EIF4A. Modulates the activation of JUN kinase. Down-regulates the expression of MAP4K1, thus inhibiting events important in driving invasion, namely, MAPK85 activation and consequent JUN-dependent transcription. May play a role in apoptosis. Tumor suppressor. Inhibits tumor promoter-induced neoplastic trans
   1287..1749    +  misc_feature   IRES: internal ribosome entry site (IRES) of the encephalomyocarditis virus (EMCV)
   1769..2365    +  CDS            PuroR (fragment): puromycin N-acetyltransferase; pac from Streptomyces; confers resistance to puromycin
   2414..2535    +  LTR            3' LTR (ΔU3) (fragment): self-inactivating 3' long terminal repeat (LTR) from Moloney murine leukemia virus
   2536..3005    +  LTR            LTR: long terminal repeat from Moloney murine leukemia virus
   3071..3123    -  CDS            lacI (fragment): lac repressor; lacI; The lac repressor binds to the lac operator to inhibit transcription in E. coli. This inhibition can be relieved by adding lactose or isopropyl-β-D-thiogalactopyranoside (IPTG).
   3306..3894    -  rep_origin     ori: high-copy-number ColE1/pMB1/pBR322/pUC origin of replication
   4058..4918    -  CDS            AmpR: β-lactamase; bla; confers resistance to ampicillin, carbenicillin, and related antibiotics
   4919..5023    -  promoter       AmpR promoter: bla
   5053..5646    +  LTR            LTR: long terminal repeat from Moloney murine leukemia virus
   5709..5908    +  misc_feature   MMLV Ψ: packaging signal of Moloney murine leukemia virus (MMLV)
   5960..6048    +  misc_feature   MESV Ψ (fragment): packaging signal of murine embryonic stem cell virus
   6125..6541    +  CDS            gag (truncated): truncated Moloney murine leukemia virus (MMLV) gag gene lacking the start codon
   6551..100     +  misc_feature   pol region (across the origin): Moloney murine leukemia virus (MMLV) pol region containing the splice acceptor site
