[The description below was written by a language model from this plasmid's Addgene catalogue record and pLannotate feature annotations shown in this document.]
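Description:
pMXs-IP-mVenus-TOSI is a Moloney murine leukemia virus-based retroviral expression plasmid of about 6.8 kb, built on the pMXs-IP backbone and used to deliver a fluorescent reporter of mTORC1 signaling into mammalian cells. In bacteria it is maintained through a high-copy ColE1/pUC-type origin and selected with ampicillin via the β-lactamase gene and its promoter. The retroviral portion comprises a 5′ MMLV LTR, which also serves as the promoter for the payload, followed by the Ψ packaging signal, a truncated gag lacking its start codon, and a pol region carrying the splice acceptor. Together these allow the genomic RNA to be packaged when viral proteins are supplied in trans by a packaging cell line. A 3′ LTR closes the provirus. The automated annotation labels a short adjoining fragment as a ΔU3 self-inactivating LTR, but a near full-length MMLV LTR is annotated immediately beside it and the catalogue does not describe the vector as self-inactivating.

The payload is a single open reading frame encoding the monomeric yellow fluorescent protein mVenus, followed by an SV40 large T antigen nuclear localization signal and a 240 bp fragment of mouse Pdcd4. According to the record, the reporter (TOSI, TOr-Signal-Indicator) works by monitoring PDCD4 degradation: the Pdcd4 fragment makes the stability of the fusion, and hence nuclear yellow fluorescence, dependent on mTORC1 pathway activity. Downstream, an EMCV IRES drives translation of puromycin N-acetyltransferase from the same LTR-driven transcript, so transduced cells can be selected with puromycin. The associated work used the reporter to image dynamic mTORC1 activity in vivo in acute myeloid leukemia.
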