Addgene plasmid #172491: pMXs-IP-mVenus-TOSI
Purpose: mVenus-TOSI (TOr-Signal-Indicator) is a fluorescent reporter for mTORC1 signaling (monitoring PDCD4 degradation) which can be introduced to mammalian cells by retrovirus vector.
Depositing lab: David Scadden. Depositing organization: Massachusetts General Hospital. Publication: Imaging dynamic mTORC1 pathway activity in vivo reveals marked shifts that support time-specific inhibitor therapy in AML. Oki T, Mercier F, Kato H, Jung Y, McDonald TO, Spencer JA, Mazzola MC, van Gastel N, Lin CP, Michor F, Kitamura T, Scadden DT. Nat Commun. 2021 Jan 11;12(1):245. doi: 10.1038/s41467-020-20491-8. PubMed 33431855.
Backbone
  Vector backbone: pMXs-IP
  Backbone manufacturer: Toshi Kitamura at University of Tokyo
  Backbone size w/o insert (bp): 5800
  Total vector size (bp): 6800
  Vector type: Mammalian Expression, Retroviral
  Selectable markers: Puromycin
Growth in bacteria
  Bacterial resistance: Ampicillin, 100 μg/mL
  Growth temperature: 37°C
  Growth strain: NEB Stable
  Copy number: High Copy
Gene/Insert
  Gene/Insert name: Pdcd4
  Species: M. musculus (mouse)
  Insert size (bp): 240
  Entrez Gene: Pdcd4 (a.k.a. D19Ucl, D19Ucla1, MA-, Ma3, T, Tis)
  Promoter: MLV LTR
  Tag / fusion protein: mVenus (N terminal on insert)
  Cloning method: TOPO Cloning
  Sequencing primers: 5′ CCACCGCCCTCAAAGTAGACG; 3′ NA
Terms and licenses: Academic/Nonprofit Terms; Industry Terms: Not Available to Industry
How to cite: pMXs-IP-mVenus-TOSI was a gift from David Scadden (Addgene plasmid # 172491 ; http://n2t.net/addgene:172491 ; RRID:Addgene_172491)
