>Addgene plasmid #172491 | pMXs-IP-mVenus-TOSI | depositor partial sequence | sequence record 334715 | insert (mVenus-TOSI)
GGATCCGCCACCATGGTGAGCAAGGGCGAGGAGCTGTTCACCGGGGTGGTGCCCATCCTGGTCGAGCTGG
ACGGCGACGTAAACGGCCACAAGTTCAGCGTGTCCGGCGAGGGCGAGGGCGATGCCACCTACGGCAAGCT
GACCCTGAAGCTGATCTGCACCACCGGCAAGCTGCCCGTGCCCTGGCCCACCCTCGTGACCACCCTGGGC
TACGGCCTGCAGTGCTTCGCCCGCTACCCCGACCACATGAAGCAGCACGACTTCTTCAAGTCCGCCATGC
CCGAAGGCTACGTCCAGGAGCGCACCATCTTCTTCAAGGACGACGGCAACTACAAGACCCGCGCCGAGGT
GAAGTTCGAGGGCGACACCCTGGTGAACCGCATCGAGCTGAAGGGCATCGACTTCAAGGAGGACGGCAAC
ATCCTGGGGCACAAGCTGGAGTACAACTACAACAGCCACAACGTCTATATCACCGCCGACAAGCAGAAGA
ACGGCATCAAGGCCAACTTCAAGATCCGCCACAACATCGAGGACGGCGGCGTGCAGCTCGCCGACCACTA
CCAGCAGAACACCCCCATCGGCGACGGCCCCGTGCTGCTGCCCGACAACCACTACCTGAGCTACCAGTCC
AAGCTGAGCAAAGACCCCAACGAGAAGCGCGATCACATGGTCCTGCTGGAGTTCGTGACCGCCGCCGGGA
TCACTCTCGGCATGGACGAGCTGTACAAGGGATATCCATCACACTGGCGGCCGGAATTGCCAAAAAAGAA
GAGAAAGGTAGAATTCATGGATATAGAAAATGAGCAGACACTGAATGTGAACCCCACTGACCCTGACAAT
TTAAGCGACTCTCTCTTTTCTGGAGATGAAGAAAATGCTGGCACTGAAGAAATAAAGAATGAAATAAATG
GAAATTGGATTTCCGCATCTACTATTAATGAAGCTAGAATCAATGCAAAAGCCAAAAGACGACTGCGGAA
AAATTCATCCCGGGACTCTGGCCGAGGAGACTCAGTCAGTGACAATTGAGCGGCCGC
